Addgene plasmid #242093: SvPchE
Purpose: Nonribosomal peptide synthetase from Streptomyces venezuluelae for the production of watasemysin
Depositing lab: Audrey Lamb. Depositing organization: University of Texas at San Antonio. Publication: Stuffed Epimerase Domains of Pyochelin Biosynthesis are Defunct Methyltransferases. Ronnebaum TA, Meneely KM, Horsman GP, Prisinzano TE, Lamb AL. Biochemistry. 2025 Sep 16;64(18):3919-3934. doi: 10.1021/acs.biochem.5c00172. Epub 2025 Aug 26. PubMed 40857142.
Backbone
  Vector backbone: pET29b
  Vector type: Bacterial Expression
Growth in bacteria
  Bacterial resistance: Kanamycin, 50 μg/mL
  Growth temperature: 37°C
  Growth strain: DH5alpha
  Copy number: High Copy
Gene/Insert
  Gene/Insert name: SvPchE
  Species: Streptomyces venezuelae
  Insert size (bp): 4599
  GenBank ID: WP_306327423.1
  Tag / fusion protein: 6xHis (C terminal on backbone)
  Cloning method: Gene Synthesis
Terms and licenses: Academic/Nonprofit Terms; Industry Terms: Not Available to Industry
How to cite: SvPchE was a gift from Audrey Lamb (Addgene plasmid # 242093 ; http://n2t.net/addgene:242093 ; RRID:Addgene_242093)
