[The description below was written by a language model from this plasmid's Addgene catalogue record and pLannotate feature annotations shown in this document.]
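Description:
SvPchE is a bacterial expression plasmid built on the pET29b backbone. It carries a synthesized 4,599 bp gene encoding a nonribosomal peptide synthetase from Streptomyces venezuelae, a PchE homologue that the record associates with production of watasemycin (spelled "watasemysin" there). The full sequenced construct is 9,837 nt. The insert itself is not annotated in the feature table, but the unannotated stretch on the minus strand between the T7 gene 10 ribosome binding site and the His tag matches the stated insert size. Transcription runs from a T7 promoter with an adjacent lac operator and ends at the T7 terminator. The plasmid-encoded lacI gene, under its own promoter, supplies repressor, so expression stays off until IPTG or lactose is added in a host that provides T7 RNA polymerase. The protein carries a C-terminal 6xHis tag from the backbone for metal-affinity purification. The tool labels this tag as a fragment of a 9xHis tag, and the short "SET1" hit nearby is probably just homology to backbone sequence.

The plasmid is maintained through a ColE1/pBR322-type origin accompanied by rop and the bom mobility region. Rop normally lowers copy number, although the catalogue lists the plasmid as high copy. Selection is by kanamycin via an aph(3')-Ia cassette, and an f1 origin allows single-stranded DNA production. The tetracycline-resistance fragments, the AmpR promoter fragment and the predicted E. coli open reading frame are pBR322-derived remnants and are not functional markers. The associated publication title concerns epimerase domains embedded in pyochelin-type synthetases that resemble defunct methyltransferases. This suggests the construct is used to overexpress and purify the enzyme in E. coli for biochemical or structural study.
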