Features (pLannotate 1.2.2; 18 found; start..end, strand, type, name):
     26..73      -  terminator     T7 terminator: transcription terminator for bacteriophage T7 RNA polymerase
     81..130     -  CDS            SET1 (fragment): solubility-enhancement tag derived from T7 phage gene 10B
    140..157     -  CDS            9xHis (fragment): 9xHis affinity tag
   4770..4792    -  RBS            RBS: efficient ribosome binding site from bacteriophage T7 gene 10 (Olins and Rangwala, 1989)
   4807..4831    -  protein_bind   lac operator: The lac repressor binds to the lac operator to inhibit transcription in E. coli. This inhibition can be relieved by adding lactose or isopropyl-β-D-thiogalactopyranoside (IPTG). lac repressor encoded by lacI
   4832..4850    -  promoter       T7 promoter: promoter for bacteriophage T7 RNA polymerase
   4876..5155    +  CDS            TcR (fragment): tetracycline efflux protein; tet; confers resistance to tetracycline
   5163..5240    +  promoter       lacI promoter: lacI
   5241..6323    +  CDS            lacI: lac repressor; lacI; The lac repressor binds to the lac operator to inhibit transcription in E. coli. This inhibition can be relieved by adding lactose or isopropyl-β-D-thiogalactopyranoside (IPTG).
   6336..6357    +  protein_bind   CAP binding site: CAP binding activates transcription in the presence of cAMP. E. coli catabolite activator protein
   6372..6663    +  CDS            TcR (fragment): tetracycline efflux protein; tet; confers resistance to tetracycline
   6735..7115    -  CDS            YPB1_ECOLX: Protein predicted: Swiss-Prot protein existence level 4. From Escherichia coli.
   7132..7323    +  CDS            rop: Rop protein, which maintains plasmids at low copy number; rop
   7425..7567    +  misc_feature   bom: basis of mobility region from pBR322
   7753..8341    -  rep_origin     ori: high-copy-number ColE1/pMB1/pBR322/pUC origin of replication
   8463..9278    +  CDS            KanR: aminoglycoside phosphotransferase; aph(3')-Ia; confers resistance to kanamycin in bacteria or G418 (Geneticin®) in eukaryotes
   9287..9344    -  promoter       AmpR promoter (fragment): bla
   9371..9826    -  rep_origin     f1 ori (sequence partly withheld): f1 bacteriophage origin of replication; arrow indicates direction of (+) strand synthesis
>Addgene plasmid #242093 | SvPchE | addgene full sequence | sequence record 486667 | Addgene NGS Result
ATCCGGATATAGTTCCTCCTTTCAGCAAAAAACCCCTCAAGACCCGTTTAGAGGCCCCAAGGGGTTATGC
TAGTTATTGCTCAGCGGTGGCAGCAGCCAACTCAGCTTCCTTTCGGGCTTTGTTAGCAGCCGGATCTCAG
TGGTGGTGGTGGTGGTGCTCGAGTAGTTCGCCCTCTTCATATTCAACTAACTCGTCGCTCGGATCACCCG
GCGCGCCGGCACGCGCATCACCACCCGGGCCGCCATCAATACCGCTTGCTTCCCGCAACTCACCCACAAG
TGCGCTCATACCTGCAACGGTCGGCGCACGCAGCACATCACGCATGGGCAGTTCCACACCCAGCCGTCCA
CGGATCGCAGCAACAAGACGGGTCGCCGTCAGGCTATCACCGCCTAGAGCGAAAAAGCCGGCACCGCGCG
CAGTAACTGGGACGCCGAGGACGCGCGCCCATAACTCCGCCACCGCCTCCTCCACAGGGCCTCTCGGAGG
GTCGTCCACACCCTCCGCTGGAGCTGCAGCTGCACGCAACGCTTGTTCCACGCGTCTGCGATCAACTTTA
CCATTGGCAGACAGCGGCAACTCTGCCAGGCCAACCAGGGATCCCGGAATCATGTGGGCCGGAAGACGAT
CAGCCAGCCAAGAACGCAGCGCCGCTGGCCGCGAAGCTGACGCTGGCTCCGCTGCCGGACGGCGCGCGGT
AATTAAAGCCACGCCATCGGGCTCCCGCAGGGTGACTTCACGGTCGGTGAAGCCTGCCAGTTCCAGGCTA
CGCAGCCAGCGAGGGGCATCAGTGGCTGGGCTCGGCGTCGCAACGGTTGGGATGGCAACAGGCGACGCGG
TCTCACGAACCAGCAGGCATAAGCGGCCACCCGGGCGCGCCATCAGAGCCAGCACACGCGCGGCAGCATC
CGGCTCTGGTTCACGGCCCAAAACATCGTTAACAACCAGCAGGTCGAAAGCGGCAAGGCGCGGCTCCGGT
ACTGCGAAAGCATCCTGTCTGGCCGCACGCACCGGATGACCCCTCCCCGCCAGACGGTCTTCAGCCGCGG
TAACACGTGCCGCGCGAGGGTCCAGCAGGGTATAGTCAACGGTGCCCGGTTTGATACGGTCAAGCAGTGC
GGCCGCGTTACGGCCACCTGCGCCTGCCCACTCCGCGACGTCCAATGGACGCGCTGCCTCGCGGTGCAGA
GCTGCAACTTGCTCGGCAACCGCATCCAGGCATGCTTCAGTACCCGGGAGCTGTAATGCCAGGCCATCCG
GGGACAACACCGGGTCGTCGTCTAACGCATCCAACGGTGCCGTACCCGCCAGCACCGCAGAAAGGAGTGG
GAGGGCACCTGCCCAAGCATCCACCAGCGGTTGCAGCGCCGTTCCTGCAATACGTCCCCTTAGCGCACCT
GCGCGCTCACCGTCGCGAACCGTACCCCAGCGCGGGCCACGGGTCAGCGTACCGTCCGGGCCACCCAGAA
CATTTCGGCTACGCAGGAACTCCAGCCAGCTCGTTATCAGCTCACGATTTGGCGCCGCAACGTGCAGCGG
CGTCGGTTCAGCCGGTCCCGGCTCGCCTGGCGCGCCCTGTGGCGGGCCGAGCAGCGGAGCCAGAAGTGCA
GCCAGAAATGTCTCCGCCAGCGCTGCTTCATCTTCGGCAGACTCTAACGCCGCACCCGATGCCTGCAGGG
CGCTGGCTTGCACATCAGCTGCGACCGGCGCCACCAGCGCAACCGGGGAGACCGGGCTTACCGGGGTCAC
CGGGTTCACCGGGGTTGCCGGGTTGACCGGGGCCAGAAACGCAGCCGCGATCTCACGGGTGCGGTCACCA
ACAACGGCCGCGAGTGCGTGGCTGACCGCGGGGTGCGTTTGGAGCACAGATTCAATCTCGCCAAGTTCCA
CACGGAAGCCGTTGATCTTCACTTGGTGATCGATGCGGCCCAGGAACTCCAGGGTACCGTCCGGCCAATA
ACGGCCTTGGTCTCCGGTACGATACCAGCGTCCATCCGGCGCGACCGGAAAACGTTCGGCGGTCAGGGTG
GAGTCACCACGGTATCCTCTAGCGACGCCCGTACCGCCAATCCATAATTCACCCGGAACCCAGTCCGGAC
AGTCTCTACCATAAGGGTCAACCACCCGGTAACGCTGGTTTGCGAGGGGACGGCCATACGGAACGCTACG
CCAATGCGGCGGAACCTCGGCCACTTCGTATGCATTTGACCAGATTGCAGCCTCGGTCGCGCCCCCGAGA
GCAACCAGTCTGCATCGACCACCACTAGCACGAGCCAGGCGGCCCGGCAGGTCCAGTCCGATCCAATCAC
CAGACAGCAGCGCCAGGCGCAGAGTCTCCGGTAGCGGCGAGCCATCGGACGCGGTAAGCAGCATATCCAT
CAGCGCCGGAACGCTATTCCAAACAGTCACTGCATGACGTTCGCAAAGCGCGCGCCAACGATGCGCGTCA
CGACGATCTTCTTCGTCTACCAGCACAAGTGCCCCGCCCTCTGCCAGCGGACCGAACACATCCCAAACGG
ACAGGTCGAAGTCCAGTGCTGAAACAGCCAGAACGCGATCCCGCGGGCCGATGCCGTAACGTTCATCGAT
GTCCTCGACGGTGTTAACCGCAGCTCGGTGGCTGATCTCCACGCCCTTGGGGGTACCGGTGGAGCCACTG
GTAAATATAACGTACGCGGTCTCTTCACCACTGAGGCGAACCGGTGCGTCCAACGGGGCCGCTCGCAATG
CTTCGGCAAGCGGCAAACGCGGCGGACCCGCTTCTTGTTCCGGAGCGGTGCCCGTACCGTCTAACACCAG
AGCGCAACGGCTCAGCGCGTGAATACGGTCACGACGCTCAGGCGGCTGATCAACACCTACCGGCACATAC
GTTCCTCCTGCCGCCAGGACGCCCAGTACCGCCGCAATTTGATCCGGACCCTTTGGCGCAGTTACAACCA
CCGGGCTGCCCGGACGCACTCCACGAGCCGCCAGCGCGCCTGCCACACGCAGCGCGCGATCAGCCAGTTC
ACCGTGAGTTAGACGGCTATCCTCACCCCACAGCAGAGCCGGGGCTGCCGCGCGCGCCGCCGCACGTTCG
AAGAACGCCTGGTGTAGCAAGCGACCGCTTTCCTCTCGTGTTACGGAGTTCACCTCTGCACGGCAACGAA
ACTGGGATGCCGGCAGCGGGATATCCGGCGGGCGGGTCCAATCAGCACGAGCGAGACCTCTCAGAAGCTC
GGTGTAGGCGGTAAACATGGTATCAATCACACCATCCGGGAACAGGGCCTCGACTGCATCCCAGGCCAGC
AGCAGGCCACCGTCGCGAGTACCATAGACCTGGTGGTCCAACCAAACCTGTGGGGTTTGGCTAACCATCC
AGCTCAGTTCACCAAAGCGAGCCGCGAAGTCGTCAGGGACTAACGGGCTTTCCAGGTTACACGCGAAAAC
AACCGGGGCGGTGCGAGGGGTACCGGTATCGGTTCTAACAAAGTCACGCAGCACATCAACACCGGTGTAC
GCCGCATGACCCACATCTTCGTGTAAGCGGCGCTGGATCGCGCGCGCGCGATCGGCAAAGCCGTCCTCGC
CCGCCAGACGAACGTCTAACAACAACAGGGAGGTGAAGTCCGCAACAATACGCGCGATGTCCGGGTGGAT
ACCTTGGTCACGGTCGAACAACGGAATATTCAACAGAAAATGCTGCTGACCGCTCCAACGCGCCAGAATT
TCGCTGAAGGCTGTCACCAACAGGACCGCCGGTGTGACACCATGTTCTGCTGCACGCTGACGCAGAGCGG
TCCATTCTTCACGAGACAGGGTGTGATCCCGACGCACGAAGCGCGGTGCACCGATATCGCCTGGGTCCAC
CGCCAGCGGTAACGCCGGACCACCCGGCAGTGCCGGTAAACGACGATGCCAATGCGCACGAGCACGCTCA
CGATCCGCGGTGCGACGAGCAGCGGTATCCGCCAGGTAACGCTGAAAACCGTAACCCAGCTCTGCAACGC
CTTCCGGGTCTGCATAAAGGGCGGCCAGATCGCTAAGGAGCAGACGAATGCTATGAACGTCCGCAACTAA
CAAATCGGCGTTCACGTGCAGACGCTGATTGCCGTCCGGCAGACGAGACAGTTGGACATCGAACACCTCA
CCACGTGCGACATCTAACACCCTGTGGGAGAGGCGATCGCGCAATCTTGCCAGCGCCTCCTCCCCGTCGC
CCGGCAGGTCAGCCAGATGATGAACCGTCAGGCCAGGCCAAGTAATACGCTCGCCGGTCCACTGGGTACC
GTCGTCGGCAAAGGACGCACGCAGCATCGGGTGGCGACGCATCAAGGCCAGCACCGCAGACTCCAAACGA
TCGGGCGCCACGTCACGGGTGTCGATCTCCAGGTAGGCATGACAACCGACACCGCCCAACGGCCGGTCGG
TCCCCCGACCAATCCAGTATGCTTGCTGCACAGCGGTCAGGCCGAAGGGTGCGTCGGCATCAAACGGCGC
CGCCGCGCTGGTGTCCGCCGGTTCCGGTGCGCCCTCCGGCTCCGGGCGACGGCCCGTCAACAGCGCTTCC
CAAACTCTAAGGCGCGGATCTTTCGCCATTTCCGTGAAGTCCACACCAGCGCCGGAGCGGTTCAGACGGT
TAACCAGGGTCATCAGTTGCAGGCTGTGGAGACCCAGTTCAAACAGGTTCGCGTCCTCATCATCCGGACC
GAGCTCTACGCCCAACAACGCCGTCAGTTCTTCCCTCAGGTCTACGGGTTGTCCAGCTGTTGACCTACTC
ATATGTATATCTCCTTCTTAAAGTTAAACAAAATTATTTCTAGAGGGGAATTGTTATCCGCTCACAATTC
CCCTATAGTGAGTCGTATTAATTTCGCGGGATCGAGATCGATCTCGATCCTCTACGCCGGACGCATCGTG
GCCGGCATCACCGGCGCCACAGGTGCGGTTGCTGGCGCCTATATCGCCGACATCACCGATGGGGAAGATC
GGGCTCGCCACTTCGGGCTCATGAGCGCTTGTTTCGGCGTGGGTATGGTGGCAGGCCCCGTGGCCGGGGG
ACTGTTGGGCGCCATCTCCTTGCATGCACCATTCCTTGCGGCGGCGGTGCTCAACGGCCTCAACCTACTA
CTGGGCTGCTTCCTAATGCAGGAGTCGCATAAGGGAGAGCGTCGAGATCCCGGACACCATCGAATGGCGC
AAAACCTTTCGCGGTATGGCATGATAGCGCCCGGAAGAGAGTCAATTCAGGGTGGTGAATGTGAAACCAG
TAACGTTATACGATGTCGCAGAGTATGCCGGTGTCTCTTATCAGACCGTTTCCCGCGTGGTGAACCAGGC
CAGCCACGTTTCTGCGAAAACGCGGGAAAAAGTGGAAGCGGCGATGGCGGAGCTGAATTACATTCCCAAC
CGCGTGGCACAACAACTGGCGGGCAAACAGTCGTTGCTGATTGGCGTTGCCACCTCCAGTCTGGCCCTGC
ACGCGCCGTCGCAAATTGTCGCGGCGATTAAATCTCGCGCCGATCAACTGGGTGCCAGCGTGGTGGTGTC
GATGGTAGAACGAAGCGGCGTCGAAGCCTGTAAAGCGGCGGTGCACAATCTTCTCGCGCAACGCGTCAGT
GGGCTGATCATTAACTATCCGCTGGATGACCAGGATGCCATTGCTGTGGAAGCTGCCTGCACTAATGTTC
CGGCGTTATTTCTTGATGTCTCTGACCAGACACCCATCAACAGTATTATTTTCTCCCATGAAGACGGTAC
GCGACTGGGCGTGGAGCATCTGGTCGCATTGGGTCACCAGCAAATCGCGCTGTTAGCGGGCCCATTAAGT
TCTGTCTCGGCGCGTCTGCGTCTGGCTGGCTGGCATAAATATCTCACTCGCAATCAAATTCAGCCGATAG
CGGAACGGGAAGGCGACTGGAGTGCCATGTCCGGTTTTCAACAAACCATGCAAATGCTGAATGAGGGCAT
CGTTCCCACTGCGATGCTGGTTGCCAACGATCAGATGGCGCTGGGCGCAATGCGCGCCATTACCGAGTCC
GGGCTGCGCGTTGGTGCGGACATCTCGGTAGTGGGATACGACGATACCGAAGACAGCTCATGTTATATCC
CGCCGTTAACCACCATCAAACAGGATTTTCGCCTGCTGGGGCAAACCAGCGTGGACCGCTTGCTGCAACT
CTCTCAGGGCCAGGCGGTGAAGGGCAATCAGCTGTTGCCCGTCTCACTGGTGAAAAGAAAAACCACCCTG
GCGCCCAATACGCAAACCGCCTCTCCCCGCGCGTTGGCCGATTCATTAATGCAGCTGGCACGACAGGTTT
CCCGACTGGAAAGCGGGCAGTGAGCGCAACGCAATTAATGTAAGTTAGCTCACTCATTAGGCACCGGGAT
CTCGACCGATGCCCTTGAGAGCCTTCAACCCAGTCAGCTCCTTCCGGTGGGCGCGGGGCATGACTATCGT
CGCCGCACTTATGACTGTCTTCTTTATCATGCAACTCGTAGGACAGGTGCCGGCAGCGCTCTGGGTCATT
TTCGGCGAGGACCGCTTTCGCTGGAGCGCGACGATGATCGGCCTGTCGCTTGCGGTATTCGGAATCTTGC
ACGCCCTCGCTCAAGCCTTCGTCACTGGTCCCGCCACCAAACGTTTCGGCGAGAAGCAGGCCATTATCGC
CGGCATGGCGGCCCCACGGGTGCGCATGATCGTGCTCCTGTCGTTGAGGACCCGGCTAGGCTGGCGGGGT
TGCCTTACTGGTTAGCAGAATGAATCACCGATACGCGAGCGAACGTGAAGCGACTGCTGCTGCAAAACGT
CTGCGACCTGAGCAACAACATGAATGGTCTTCGGTTTCCGTGTTTCGTAAAGTCTGGAAACGCGGAAGTC
AGCGCCCTGCACCATTATGTTCCGGATCTGCATCGCAGGATGCTGCTGGCTACCCTGTGGAACACCTACA
TCTGTATTAACGAAGCGCTGGCATTGACCCTGAGTGATTTTTCTCTGGTCCCGCCGCATCCATACCGCCA
GTTGTTTACCCTCACAACGTTCCAGTAACCGGGCATGTTCATCATCAGTAACCCGTATCGTGAGCATCCT
CTCTCGTTTCATCGGTATCATTACCCCCATGAACAGAAATCCCCCTTACACGGAGGCATCAGTGACCAAA
CAGGAAAAAACCGCCCTTAACATGGCCCGCTTTATCAGAAGCCAGACATTAACGCTTCTGGAGAAACTCA
ACGAGCTGGACGCGGATGAACAGGCAGACATCTGTGAATCGCTTCACGACCACGCTGATGAGCTTTACCG
CAGCTGCCTCGCGCGTTTCGGTGATGACGGTGAAAACCTCTGACACATGCAGCTCCCGGAGACGGTCACA
GCTTGTCTGTAAGCGGATGCCGGGAGCAGACAAGCCCGTCAGGGCGCGTCAGCGGGTGTTGGCGGGTGTC
GGGGCGCAGCCATGACCCAGTCACGTAGCGATAGCGGAGTGTATACTGGCTTAACTATGCGGCATCAGAG
CAGATTGTACTGAGAGTGCACCATATATGCGGTGTGAAATACCGCACAGATGCGTAAGGAGAAAATACCG
CATCAGGCGCTCTTCCGCTTCCTCGCTCACTGACTCGCTGCGCTCGGTCGTTCGGCTGCGGCGAGCGGTA
TCAGCTCACTCAAAGGCGGTAATACGGTTATCCACAGAATCAGGGGATAACGCAGGAAAGAACATGTGAG
CAAAAGGCCAGCAAAAGGCCAGGAACCGTAAAAAGGCCGCGTTGCTGGCGTTTTTCCATAGGCTCCGCCC
CCCTGACGAGCATCACAAAAATCGACGCTCAAGTCAGAGGTGGCGAAACCCGACAGGACTATAAAGATAC
CAGGCGTTTCCCCCTGGAAGCTCCCTCGTGCGCTCTCCTGTTCCGACCCTGCCGCTTACCGGATACCTGT
CCGCCTTTCTCCCTTCGGGAAGCGTGGCGCTTTCTCATAGCTCACGCTGTAGGTATCTCAGTTCGGTGTA
GGTCGTTCGCTCCAAGCTGGGCTGTGTGCACGAACCCCCCGTTCAGCCCGACCGCTGCGCCTTATCCGGT
AACTATCGTCTTGAGTCCAACCCGGTAAGACACGACTTATCGCCACTGGCAGCAGCCACTGGTAACAGGA
TTAGCAGAGCGAGGTATGTAGGCGGTGCTACAGAGTTCTTGAAGTGGTGGCCTAACTACGGCTACACTAG
AAGGACAGTATTTGGTATCTGCGCTCTGCTGAAGCCAGTTACCTTCGGAAAAAGAGTTGGTAGCTCTTGA
TCCGGCAAACAAACCACCGCTGGTAGCGGTGGTTTTTTTGTTTGCAAGCAGCAGATTACGCGCAGAAAAA
AAGGATCTCAAGAAGATCCTTTGATCTTTTCTACGGGGTCTGACGCTCAGTGGAACGAAAACTCACGTTA
AGGGATTTTGGTCATGAACAATAAAACTGTCTGCTTACATAAACAGTAATACAAGGGGTGTTATGAGCCA
TATTCAACGGGAAACGTCTTGCTCTAGGCCGCGATTAAATTCCAACATGGATGCTGATTTATATGGGTAT
AAATGGGCTCGCGATAATGTCGGGCAATCAGGTGCGACAATCTATCGATTGTATGGGAAGCCCGATGCGC
CAGAGTTGTTTCTGAAACATGGCAAAGGTAGCGTTGCCAATGATGTTACAGATGAGATGGTCAGACTAAA
CTGGCTGACGGAATTTATGCCTCTTCCGACCATCAAGCATTTTATCCGTACTCCTGATGATGCATGGTTA
CTCACCACTGCGATCCCCGGGAAAACAGCATTCCAGGTATTAGAAGAATATCCTGATTCAGGTGAAAATA
TTGTTGATGCGCTGGCAGTGTTCCTGCGCCGGTTGCATTCGATTCCTGTTTGTAATTGTCCTTTTAACAG
CGATCGCGTATTTCGTCTCGCTCAGGCGCAATCACGAATGAATAACGGTTTGGTTGATGCGAGTGATTTT
GATGACGAGCGTAATGGCTGGCCTGTTGAACAAGTCTGGAAAGAAATGCATAAACTTTTGCCATTCTCAC
CGGATTCAGTCGTCACTCATGGTGATTTCTCACTTGATAACCTTATTTTTGACGAGGGGAAATTAATAGG
TTGTATTGATGTTGGACGAGTCGGAATCGCAGACCGATACCAGGATCTTGCCATCCTATGGAACTGCCTC
GGTGAGTTTTCTCCTTCATTACAGAAACGGCTTTTTCAAAAATATGGTATTGATAATCCTGATATGAATA
AATTGCAGTTTCATTTGATGCTCGATGAGTTTTTCTAAGAATTAATTCATGAGCGGATACATATTTGAAT
GTATTTAGAAAAATAAACAAATAGGGGTTCCGCGCACATTTCCCCGAAAAGTGCCACCTGAAATTGTAAA
CGTTAATATTTTGTTAAAATTCGCGTTAAATTTTTGTTAAATCAGCTCATTTTTTAACCAATAGGCCGAA
ATCGGCAAAATCCCTTATAAATCAAAAGAATAGACCGAGATAGGGT
[37 nt withheld, positions 9497-9533]
AAAGAACGTGGACTCCAACGTCAAAGG
[49 nt withheld, positions 9561-9609]
T
[91 nt withheld, positions 9611-9701]
G
[124 nt withheld, positions 9703-9826]
CCCATTCGCCA
