>Addgene plasmid #242093 | SvPchE | depositor partial sequence | sequence record 477451 | SvPchE sequence 4608 bps
CATATGAGTAGGTCAACAGCTGGACAACCCGTAGACCTGAGGGAAGAACTGACGGCGTTGTTGGGCGTAG
AGCTCGGTCCGGATGATGAGGACGCGAACCTGTTTGAACTGGGTCTCCACAGCCTGCAACTGATGACCCT
GGTTAACCGTCTGAACCGCTCCGGCGCTGGTGTGGACTTCACGGAAATGGCGAAAGATCCGCGCCTTAGA
GTTTGGGAAGCGCTGTTGACGGGCCGTCGCCCGGAGCCGGAGGGCGCACCGGAACCGGCGGACACCAGCG
CGGCGGCGCCGTTTGATGCCGACGCACCCTTCGGCCTGACCGCTGTGCAGCAAGCATACTGGATTGGTCG
GGGGACCGACCGGCCGTTGGGCGGTGTCGGTTGTCATGCCTACCTGGAGATCGACACCCGTGACGTGGCG
CCCGATCGTTTGGAGTCTGCGGTGCTGGCCTTGATGCGTCGCCACCCGATGCTGCGTGCGTCCTTTGCCG
ACGACGGTACCCAGTGGACCGGCGAGCGTATTACTTGGCCTGGCCTGACGGTTCATCATCTGGCTGACCT
GCCGGGCGACGGGGAGGAGGCGCTGGCAAGATTGCGCGATCGCCTCTCCCACAGGGTGTTAGATGTCGCA
CGTGGTGAGGTGTTCGATGTCCAACTGTCTCGTCTGCCGGACGGCAATCAGCGTCTGCACGTGAACGCCG
ATTTGTTAGTTGCGGACGTTCATAGCATTCGTCTGCTCCTTAGCGATCTGGCCGCCCTTTATGCAGACCC
GGAAGGCGTTGCAGAGCTGGGTTACGGTTTTCAGCGTTACCTGGCGGATACCGCTGCTCGTCGCACCGCG
GATCGTGAGCGTGCTCGTGCGCATTGGCATCGTCGTTTACCGGCACTGCCGGGTGGTCCGGCGTTACCGC
TGGCGGTGGACCCAGGCGATATCGGTGCACCGCGCTTCGTGCGTCGGGATCACACCCTGTCTCGTGAAGA
ATGGACCGCTCTGCGTCAGCGTGCAGCAGAACATGGTGTCACACCGGCGGTCCTGTTGGTGACAGCCTTC
AGCGAAATTCTGGCGCGTTGGAGCGGTCAGCAGCATTTTCTGTTGAATATTCCGTTGTTCGACCGTGACC
AAGGTATCCACCCGGACATCGCGCGTATTGTTGCGGACTTCACCTCCCTGTTGTTGTTAGACGTTCGTCT
GGCGGGCGAGGACGGCTTTGCCGATCGCGCGCGCGCGATCCAGCGCCGCTTACACGAAGATGTGGGTCAT
GCGGCGTACACCGGTGTTGATGTGCTGCGTGACTTTGTTAGAACCGATACCGGTACCCCTCGCACCGCCC
CGGTTGTTTTCGCGTGTAACCTGGAAAGCCCGTTAGTCCCTGACGACTTCGCGGCTCGCTTTGGTGAACT
GAGCTGGATGGTTAGCCAAACCCCACAGGTTTGGTTGGACCACCAGGTCTATGGTACTCGCGACGGTGGC
CTGCTGCTGGCCTGGGATGCAGTCGAGGCCCTGTTCCCGGATGGTGTGATTGATACCATGTTTACCGCCT
ACACCGAGCTTCTGAGAGGTCTCGCTCGTGCTGATTGGACCCGCCCGCCGGATATCCCGCTGCCGGCATC
CCAGTTTCGTTGCCGTGCAGAGGTGAACTCCGTAACACGAGAGGAAAGCGGTCGCTTGCTACACCAGGCG
TTCTTCGAACGTGCGGCGGCGCGCGCGGCAGCCCCGGCTCTGCTGTGGGGTGAGGATAGCCGTCTAACTC
ACGGTGAACTGGCTGATCGCGCGCTGCGTGTGGCAGGCGCGCTGGCGGCTCGTGGAGTGCGTCCGGGCAG
CCCGGTGGTTGTAACTGCGCCAAAGGGTCCGGATCAAATTGCGGCGGTACTGGGCGTCCTGGCGGCAGGA
GGAACGTATGTGCCGGTAGGTGTTGATCAGCCGCCTGAGCGTCGTGACCGTATTCACGCGCTGAGCCGTT
GCGCTCTGGTGTTAGACGGTACGGGCACCGCTCCGGAACAAGAAGCGGGTCCGCCGCGTTTGCCGCTTGC
CGAAGCATTGCGAGCGGCCCCGTTGGACGCACCGGTTCGCCTCAGTGGTGAAGAGACCGCGTACGTTATA
TTTACCAGTGGCTCCACCGGTACCCCCAAGGGCGTGGAGATCAGCCACCGAGCTGCGGTTAACACCGTCG
AGGACATCGATGAACGTTACGGCATCGGCCCGCGGGATCGCGTTCTGGCTGTTTCAGCACTGGACTTCGA
CCTGTCCGTTTGGGATGTGTTCGGTCCGCTGGCAGAGGGCGGGGCACTTGTGCTGGTAGACGAAGAAGAT
CGTCGTGACGCGCATCGTTGGCGCGCGCTTTGCGAACGTCATGCAGTGACTGTTTGGAATAGCGTTCCGG
CGCTGATGGATATGCTGCTTACCGCGTCCGATGGCTCGCCGCTACCGGAGACTCTGCGCCTGGCGCTGCT
GTCTGGTGATTGGATCGGACTGGACCTGCCGGGCCGCCTGGCTCGTGCTAGTGGTGGTCGATGCAGACTG
GTTGCTCTCGGGGGCGCGACCGAGGCTGCAATCTGGTCAAATGCATACGAAGTGGCCGAGGTTCCGCCGC
ATTGGCGTAGCGTTCCGTATGGCCGTCCCCTCGCAAACCAGCGTTACCGGGTGGTTGACCCTTATGGTAG
AGACTGTCCGGACTGGGTTCCGGGTGAATTATGGATTGGCGGTACGGGCGTCGCTAGAGGATACCGTGGT
GACTCCACCCTGACCGCCGAACGTTTTCCGGTCGCGCCGGATGGACGCTGGTATCGTACCGGAGACCAAG
GCCGTTATTGGCCGGACGGTACCCTGGAGTTCCTGGGCCGCATCGATCACCAAGTGAAGATCAACGGCTT
CCGTGTGGAACTTGGCGAGATTGAATCTGTGCTCCAAACGCACCCCGCGGTCAGCCACGCACTCGCGGCC
GTTGTTGGTGACCGCACCCGTGAGATCGCGGCTGCGTTTCTGGCCCCGGTCAACCCGGCAACCCCGGTGA
ACCCGGTGACCCCGGTAAGCCCGGTCTCCCCGGTTGCGCTGGTGGCGCCGGTCGCAGCTGATGTGCAAGC
CAGCGCCCTGCAGGCATCGGGTGCGGCGTTAGAGTCTGCCGAAGATGAAGCAGCGCTGGCGGAGACATTT
CTGGCTGCACTTCTGGCTCCGCTGCTCGGCCCGCCACAGGGCGCGCCAGGCGAGCCGGGACCGGCTGAAC
CGACGCCGCTGCACGTTGCGGCGCCAAATCGTGAGCTGATAACGAGCTGGCTGGAGTTCCTGCGTAGCCG
AAATGTTCTGGGTGGCCCGGACGGTACGCTGACCCGTGGCCCGCGCTGGGGTACGGTTCGCGACGGTGAG
CGCGCAGGTGCGCTAAGGGGACGTATTGCAGGAACGGCGCTGCAACCGCTGGTGGATGCTTGGGCAGGTG
CCCTCCCACTCCTTTCTGCGGTGCTGGCGGGTACGGCACCGTTGGATGCGTTAGACGACGACCCGGTGTT
GTCCCCGGATGGCCTGGCATTACAGCTCCCGGGTACTGAAGCATGCCTGGATGCGGTTGCCGAGCAAGTT
GCAGCTCTGCACCGCGAGGCAGCGCGTCCATTGGACGTCGCGGAGTGGGCAGGCGCAGGTGGCCGTAACG
CGGCCGCACTGCTTGACCGTATCAAACCGGGCACCGTTGACTATACCCTGCTGGACCCTCGCGCGGCACG
TGTTACCGCGGCTGAAGACCGTCTGGCGGGGAGGGGTCATCCGGTGCGTGCGGCCAGACAGGATGCTTTC
GCAGTACCGGAGCCGCGCCTTGCCGCTTTCGACCTGCTGGTTGTTAACGATGTTTTGGGCCGTGAACCAG
AGCCGGATGCTGCCGCGCGTGTGCTGGCTCTGATGGCGCGCCCGGGTGGCCGCTTATGCCTGCTGGTTCG
TGAGACCGCGTCGCCTGTTGCCATCCCAACCGTTGCGACGCCGAGCCCAGCCACTGATGCCCCTCGCTGG
CTGCGTAGCCTGGAACTGGCAGGCTTCACCGACCGTGAAGTCACCCTGCGGGAGCCCGATGGCGTGGCTT
TAATTACCGCGCGCCGTCCGGCAGCGGAGCCAGCGTCAGCTTCGCGGCCAGCGGCGCTGCGTTCTTGGCT
GGCTGATCGTCTTCCGGCCCACATGATTCCGGGATCCCTGGTTGGCCTGGCAGAGTTGCCGCTGTCTGCC
AATGGTAAAGTTGATCGCAGACGCGTGGAACAAGCGTTGCGTGCAGCTGCAGCTCCAGCGGAGGGTGTGG
ACGACCCTCCGAGAGGCCCTGTGGAGGAGGCGGTGGCGGAGTTATGGGCGCGCGTCCTCGGCGTCCCAGT
TACTGCGCGCGGTGCCGGCTTTTTCGCTCTAGGCGGTGATAGCCTGACGGCGACCCGTCTTGTTGCTGCG
ATCCGTGGACGGCTGGGTGTGGAACTGCCCATGCGTGATGTGCTGCGTGCGCCGACCGTTGCAGGTATGA
GCGCACTTGTGGGTGAGTTGCGGGAAGCAAGCGGTATTGATGGCGGCCCGGGTGGTGATGCGCGTGCCGG
CGCGCCGGGTGATCCGAGCGACGAGTTAGTTGAATATGAAGAGGGCGAACTACTCGAG
